Addgene plasmid #22602: Flag-HA-USP37
Depositing lab: Wade Harper. Depositing organization: Harvard Medical School. Publication: Defining the human deubiquitinating enzyme interaction landscape. Sowa ME, Bennett EJ, Gygi SP, Harper JW. Cell. 2009 Jul 23. 138(2):389-403. 10.1016/j.cell.2009.04.042 PubMed 19615732.
Backbone
  Vector backbone: pDEST_Tet_ON_CMV_N_FLAG_HA_PGK_puro
  Backbone manufacturer: Harper_Lab
  Vector type: Mammalian Expression, Retroviral
  Selectable markers: Puromycin
Growth in bacteria
  Bacterial resistance: Ampicillin, 100 μg/mL
  Growth temperature: 37°C
  Growth strain: DH5alpha
  Copy number: High Copy
Gene/Insert
  Gene/Insert name: USP37 (alt names: ubiquitin specific peptidase 37; KIAA1594, MGC117261)
  Species: H. sapiens (human)
  Mutation: None
  GenBank ID: BC133007
  Entrez Gene: USP37
  Tag / fusion protein: HA (N terminal on backbone); FLAG (N terminal on backbone)
  Cloning method: Gateway Cloning; 5′ cloning site GATEWAY_LR (unknown if destroyed); 3′ cloning site GATEWAY_LR (unknown if destroyed)
  Sequencing primers: 5′ CMV_forward
Resource information
  A portion of this plasmid was derived from a plasmid made by: MGC/Open
Terms and licenses: Academic/Nonprofit Terms; Industry Terms: Not Available to Industry
How to cite: Flag-HA-USP37 was a gift from Wade Harper (Addgene plasmid # 22602 ; http://n2t.net/addgene:22602 ; RRID:Addgene_22602)
