[The description below was written by a language model from this plasmid's Addgene catalogue record and pLannotate feature annotations shown in this document.]
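Description:
Flag-HA-USP37 is a gammaretroviral mammalian expression plasmid built on the pDEST_Tet_ON_CMV_N_FLAG_HA_PGK_puro Gateway destination backbone. It carries the full-length, unmutated human USP37 (ubiquitin specific peptidase 37) open reading frame. In bacteria it is maintained at high copy from a ColE1/pUC-type origin with ampicillin resistance (β-lactamase). The short lacI, lacZα, rop, bom and TcR fragments in the annotation appear to be backbone remnants rather than functional parts.

The viral portion consists of a murine embryonic stem cell virus 5′ LTR, the Ψ packaging signal with a truncated gag segment, and a self-inactivating ΔU3 3′ LTR of Moloney murine leukemia virus origin. This arrangement allows the intervening cassette to be packaged into retroviral particles, using helper functions supplied in trans, and integrated into target cells. Within it, the CMV enhancer and promoter are followed by short matches to tet operator-containing promoters. These matches are consistent with a CMV promoter bearing tet operators, which would make expression tetracycline/doxycycline-regulatable as the backbone name suggests. The record does not say which regulator protein or host line is needed.

Downstream lie N-terminal FLAG and HA epitopes, fused through the attB1 scar left by the Gateway LR reaction to the USP37 coding sequence, which ends at attB2. A separate mouse PGK promoter drives puromycin N-acetyltransferase for selection of transduced cells.

USP37 is a deubiquitinase that counteracts APC/C activity at the G1/S transition by deubiquitinating cyclin A. The tandem FLAG-HA tag suits affinity purification and detection, in keeping with the associated study, which mapped the interaction partners of human deubiquitinating enzymes.
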