Features (pLannotate 1.2.2; 29 found; start..end, strand, type, name):
      1..380     +  enhancer       CMV enhancer: human cytomegalovirus immediate early enhancer
    381..584     +  promoter       CMV promoter: human cytomegalovirus (CMV) immediate early promoter
    586..605     +  promoter       PLtetO-1 promoter (fragment): modified phage lambda PL promoter with tet operator sites (Lutz and Bujard, 1997)
    607..626     +  promoter       PLtetO-1 promoter (fragment): modified phage lambda PL promoter with tet operator sites (Lutz and Bujard, 1997)
    634..667     +  promoter       TRE3GV promoter (fragment): 3rd-generation Tet-responsive promoter that can be activated by binding of Tet-On® 3G, optimized for retroviral and lentiviral vectors
    744..764     +  CDS            FLAG (fragment): FLAG® epitope tag, followed by an enterokinase cleavage site
    777..803     +  CDS            3xHA (fragment): three tandem HA epitope tags
    820..837     +  protein_bind   attB1 (fragment): mutant version of attB; core recombination site for the Gateway® BP reaction BP Clonase™
    843..3776    +  CDS            USP37: UBP37_HUMAN - Also known as KIAA1594. Experimental evidence at protein level: Swiss-Prot protein existence level 1. Deubiquitinase that antagonizes the anaphase-promoting complex (APC/C) during G1/S transition by mediating deubiquitination of cyclin-A (CCNA1 and CCNA2), thereby promoting S phase entry. Specifically mediates deubiquitination of 'Lys-11'-linked polyubiquitin chains, a specific ubiquitin-linkage type mediated by the APC/C complex. Also mediates deubiquitination of 'Lys-48'-linked polyubiquitin chains in vitro. Phosphorylation at Ser-628 during G1/S phase maximizes the deubiquitin
   3784..3808    -  protein_bind   attB2: mutant version of attB; recombination site for the Gateway® BP reaction BP Clonase™
   3827..4314    +  promoter       PGK promoter: mouse phosphoglycerate kinase 1 promoter
   4335..4934    +  CDS            PuroR: puromycin N-acetyltransferase; pac from Streptomyces alboniger; confers resistance to puromycin
   5033..5067    +  LTR            3' LTR (ΔU3) (fragment): self-inactivating 3' long terminal repeat (LTR) from Moloney murine leukemia virus
   5064..5358    +  LTR            3' LTR (ΔU3) (fragment): self-inactivating 3' long terminal repeat (LTR) from Moloney murine leukemia virus
   5520..5536    -  protein_bind   lac operator: The lac repressor binds to the lac operator to inhibit transcription in E. coli. This inhibition can be relieved by adding lactose or isopropyl-β-D-thiogalactopyranoside (IPTG). lac repressor encoded by lacI
   5544..5574    -  promoter       lac promoter: promoter for the E. coli lac operon
   5589..5610    -  protein_bind   CAP binding site: CAP binding activates transcription in the presence of cAMP. E. coli catabolite activator protein
   5623..5715    -  CDS            lacI (fragment): lac repressor; lacI; The lac repressor binds to the lac operator to inhibit transcription in E. coli. This inhibition can be relieved by adding lactose or isopropyl-β-D-thiogalactopyranoside (IPTG).
   5898..6486    -  rep_origin     ori: high-copy-number ColE1/pMB1/pBR322/pUC origin of replication
   6657..7517    -  CDS            AmpR: β-lactamase; bla; confers resistance to ampicillin, carbenicillin, and related antibiotics
   7518..7622    -  promoter       AmpR promoter: bla
   7717..7752    +  CDS            rop (fragment): Rop protein, which maintains plasmids at low copy number; rop
   7854..7953    +  misc_feature   bom (fragment): basis of mobility region from pBR322
   7959..8108    -  CDS            lacZα (fragment): LacZα fragment of β-galactosidase; lacZ fragment
   8108..8309    -  CDS            TcR (fragment): tetracycline efflux protein; tet; confers resistance to tetracycline
   8310..8408    +  CDS            env (fragment): murine leukemia virus gPr80 envelope polyprotein precursor; env; proteolytically cleaved into gp70SU and p15TM subunits
   8450..8966    +  LTR            5' LTR: 5' long terminal repeat from murine embryonic stem cell virus
   9030..9371    +  misc_feature   MESV Ψ: packaging signal of murine embryonic stem cell virus
   9438..9854    +  CDS            gag (truncated): truncated Moloney murine leukemia virus (MMLV) gag gene lacking the start codon
>Addgene plasmid #22602 | Flag-HA-USP37 | addgene full sequence | sequence record 313929 | Addgene NGS Result
GACATTGATTATTGACTAGTTATTAATAGTAATCAATTACGGGGTCATTAGTTCATAGCCCATATATGGA
GTTCCGCGTTACATAACTTACGGTAAATGGCCCGCCTGGCTGACCGCCCAACGACCCCCGCCCATTGACG
TCAATAATGACGTATGTTCCCATAGTAACGCCAATAGGGACTTTCCATTGACGTCAATGGGTGGAGTATT
TACGGTAAACTGCCCACTTGGCAGTACATCAAGTGTATCATATGCCAAGTACGCCCCCTATTGACGTCAA
TGACGGTAAATGGCCCGCCTGGCATTATGCCCAGTACATGACCTTATGGGACTTTCCTACTTGGCAGTAC
ATCTACGTATTAGTCATCGCTATTACCATGGTGATGCGGTTTTGGCAGTACATCAATGGGCGTGGATAGC
GGTTTGACTCACGGGGATTTCCAAGTCTCCACCCCATTGACGTCAATGGGAGTTTGTTTTGGCACCAAAA
TCAACGGGACTTTCCAAAATGTCGTAACAACTCCGCCCCATTGACGCAAATGGGCGGTAGGCGTGTACGG
TGGGAGGTCTATATAAGCAGAGCTCTCCCTATCAGTGATAGAGATCTCCCTATCAGTGATAGAGATCGTC
GACGAGCTCGTTTAGTGAACCGTCAGATCGCCTGGAGACGCCATCCACGCTGTTTTGACCTCCATAGAAG
ACACCGGGACCGATCCAGCCTCCGGGGATCTGCCACCATGGACTACAAGGATGACGATGACAAGCTCGAT
GGAGGATACCCATACGATGTTCCAGATTACGCTGCTCGAGGTTATCAAACAAGTTTGTACAAAAAAGTTG
GCATGTCTCCTCTGAAGATACATGGTCCTATCAGAATTCGAAGTATGCAGACTGGGATTACAAAGTGGAA
AGAAGGATCCTTTGAAATTGTAGAAAAAGAGAATAAAGTCAGCCTAGTAGTTCACTACAATACTGGAGGA
ATTCCAAGGATATTTCAGCTAAGTCATAACATTAAAAATGTGGTGCTTCGACCCAGTGGAGCGAAACAAA
GCCGCCTAATGTTAACTCTGCAAGATAACAGCTTCTTGTCTATTGACAAAGTACCAAGTAAGGATGCAGA
GGAAATGAGGTTGTTTCTAGATGCAGTCCATCAAAACAGACTTCCTGCAGCCATGAAACCGTCTCAGGGG
TCTGGTAGTTTTGGAGCCATTCTGGGCAGCAGGACCTCACAGAAGGAAACCAGCAGGCAGCTTTCTTACT
CAGACAATCAGGCTTCTGCAAAAAGAGGAAGTTTGGAAACTAAAGATGATATTCCATTTCGAAAAGTTCT
TGGTAATCCGGGTAGAGGATCGATTAAGACTGTAGCAGGAAGTGGAATAGCTCGGACGATTCCTTCTTTG
ACATCTACTTCAACACCTCTTAGATCAGGGTTGCTAGAAAATCGTACTGAAAAGAGGAAAAGAATGATAT
CAACTGGCTCAGAATTGAATGAAGATTACCCTAAGGAAAATGATTCATCATCGAACAACAAGGCCATGAC
AGATCCCTCCAGAAAGTATTTAACCAGCAGTAGAGAAAAGCAGCTGAGTTTGAAACAGTCAGAAGAGAAT
AGGACATCAGGGCTTTTACCTTTACAGTCATCATCCTTTTATGGTAGCAGAGCTGGATCCAAGGAACACT
CTTCTGGTGGCACTAACTTAGACAGGACTAATGTTTCAAGCCAGACTCCCTCTGCCAAAAGAAGTTTGGG
ATTTCTTCCTCAGCCAGTTCCTCTTTCTGTTAAAAAACTGAGGTGTAACCAGGATTACACTGGCTGGAAT
AAACCAAGAGTGCCCCTTTCCTCTCACCAACAGCAGCAACTGCAGGGCTTCTCCAATTTGGGAAATACCT
GCTATATGAATGCTATTCTACAATCTCTATTTTCACTCCAGTCATTTGCAAATGACTTGCTTAAACAAGG
TATCCCATGGAAGAAAATTCCACTCAATGCACTTATCAGACGCTTTGCACACTTGCTTGTTAAAAAAGAT
ATCTGTAATTCAGAGACCAAAAAGGATTTACTCAAGAAGGTTAAAAATGCCATTTCAGCTACAGCAGAGA
GATTCTCTGGTTATATGCAGAATGATGCTCATGAATTTTTAAGTCAGTGTTTGGACCAGCTGAAAGAAGA
TATGGAAAAATTAAATAAAACTTGGAAGACTGAACCTGTTTCTGGAGAAGAAAATTCACCAGATATTTCA
GCTACCAGAGCATACACTTGCCCTGTTATTACTAATTTGGAGTTTGAGGTTCAGCACTCCATCATTTGTA
AAGCATGTGGAGAGATTATCCCCAAAAGAGAACAGTTTAATGACCTCTCTATTGACCTTCCTCGTAGGAA
AAAACCACTCCCTCCTCGTTCAATTCAAGATTCTCTTGATCTTTTCTTTAGGGCCGAAGAACTGGAGTAT
TCTTGTGAGAAGTGTGGTGGGAAGTGTGCTCTTGTCAGGCACAAATTTAACAGGCTTCCTAGGGTCCTCA
TTCTCCATTTGAAACGATATAGCTTCAATGTGGCTCTCTCGCTTAACAATAAGATTGGGCAGCAAGTCAT
CATTCCAAGATACCTGACCCTGTCATCTCATTGCACTGAAAATACAAAACCACCTTTTACCCTTGGTTGG
AGTGCACATATGGCAATTTCTAGACCATTGAAAGCCTCTCAAATGGTGAATTCCTGCATCACCAGCCCTT
CTACACCTTCAAAGAAATTCACCTTCAAATCCAAGAGCTCCTTGGCTTTATGCCTTGATTCAGACAGTGA
GGATGAGCTAAAACGTTCTGTGGCCCTCAGCCAGAGACTTTGTGAAATGTTAGGCAACGAACAGCAGCAG
GAAGACCTGGAAAAAGATTCAAAATTATGCCCAATAGAGCCTGACAAGTCTGAATTGGAAAACTCAGGAT
TTGACAGAATGAGCGAAGAAGAGCTTCTAGCAGCTGTCTTGGAGATAAGTAAGAGAGATGCTTCACCATC
TCTGAGTCATGAAGATGATGATAAGCCAACTAGCAGCCCAGATACCGGATTTGCAGAAGATGATATTCAA
GAAATGCCAGAAAATCCAGACACTATGGAAACTGAGAAGCCCAAAACAATCACAGAGCTGGATCCTGCCA
GTTTTACTGAGATAACTAAAGACTGTGATGAGAATAAAGAAAACAAAACTCCAGAAGGATCTCAGGGAGA
AGTTGATTGGCTCCAGCAGTATGATATGGAGCGTGAAAGGGAAGAGCAAGAGCTTCAGCAGGCACTGGCT
CAGAGCCTTCAAGAGCAAGAGGCTTGGGAACAGAAAGAAGATGATGACCTCAAAAGAGCTACCGAGTTAA
GTCTTCAAGAGTTTAACAACTCCTTTGTGGATGCATTGGGTTCTGATGAGGACTCTGGAAATGAGGATGT
TTTTGATATGGAGTACACAGAAGCTGAAGCTGAGGAACTGAAAAGAAATGCTGAGACAGGAAATCTGCCT
CATTCGTACCGGCTCATCAGTGTTGTCAGTCACATTGGTAGCACTTCTTCTTCAGGTCATTACATTAGTG
ATGTATATGACATTAAGAAGCAAGCGTGGTTTACTTACAATGACCTGGAGGTATCAAAAATCCAAGAGGC
TGCCGTGCAGAGTGATCGAGATCGGAGTGGCTACATCTTCTTTTATATGCACAAGGAGATCTTTGATGAG
CTGCTGGAAACAGAAAAGAACTCTCAGTCACTTAGCACGGAAGTGGGGAAGACTACCCGTCAGGCCTCGT
GATACCCAACTTTCTTGTACAAAGTGGTTCGATAACGAATTCTACCGGGTAGGGGAGGCGCTTTTCCCAA
GGCAGTCTGGAGCATGCGCTTTAGCAGCCCCGCTGGGCACTTGGCGCTACACAAGTGGCCTCTGGCCTCG
CACACATTCCACATCCACCGGTAGGCGCCAACCGGCTCCGTTCTTTGGTGGCCCCTTCGCGCCACCTTCT
ACTCCTCCCCTAGTCAGGAAGTTCCCCCCCGCCCCGCAGCTCGCGTCGTGCAGGACGTGACAAATGGAAG
TAGCACGTCTCACTAGTCTCGTGCAGATGGACAGCACCGCTGAGCAATGGAAGCGGGTAGGCCTTTGGGG
CAGCGGCCAATAGCAGCTTTGCTCCTTCGCTTTCTGGGCTCAGAGGCTGGGAAGGGGTGGGTCCGGGGGC
GGGCTCAGGGGCGGGGCGGGCGCCCGAAGGTCCTCCGGAGGCCCGGCATTCTGCACGCTTCAAAAGCGCA
CGTCTGCCGCGCTGTTCTCCTCTTCCTCATCTCCGGGCCTTTCGACCTGCAGCCCAAGCTTACCATGACC
GAGTACAAGCCCACGGTGCGCCTCGCCACCCGCGACGACGTCCCCAGGGCCGTACGCACCCTCGCCGCCG
CGTTCGCCGACTACCCCGCCACGCGCCACACCGTCGATCCGGACCGCCACATCGAGCGGGTCACCGAGCT
GCAAGAACTCTTCCTCACGCGCGTCGGGCTCGACATCGGCAAGGTGTGGGTCGCGGACGACGGCGCCGCG
GTGGCGGTCTGGACCACGCCGGAGAGCGTCGAAGCGGGGGCGGTGTTCGCCGAGATCGGCCCGCGCATGG
CCGAGTTGAGCGGTTCCCGGCTGGCCGCGCAGCAACAGATGGAAGGCCTCCTGGCGCCGCACCGGCCCAA
GGAGCCCGCGTGGTTCCTGGCCACCGTCGGCGTCTCGCCCGACCACCAGGGCAAGGGTCTGGGCAGCGCC
GTCGTGCTCCCCGGAGTGGAGGCGGCCGAGCGCGCCGGGGTGCCCGCCTTCCTGGAGACCTCCGCGCCCC
GCAACCTCCCCTTCTACGAGCGGCTCGGCTTCACCGTCACCGCCGACGTCGAGGTGCCCGAAGGACCGCG
CACCTGGTGCATGACCCGCAAGCCCGGTGCCTGACGCCCGCCCCACGACCCGCAGCGCCCGACCGAAAGG
AGCGCACGACCCCATGCATCGATAAAATAAAAGATTTTATTTAGTCTCCAGAAAAAGGGGGGAATGAAAG
ACCCCACCTGTAGGTTTGGCAAGCTAGAGAACCATCAGATGTTTCCAGGGTGCCCCAAGGACCTGAAATG
ACCCTGTGCCTTATTTGAACTAACCAATCAGTTCGCTTCTCGCTTCTGTTCGCGCGCTTCTGCTCCCCGA
GCTCAATAAAAGAGCCCACAACCCCTCACTCGGCGCGCCAGTCCTCCGATAGACTGCGTCGCCCGGGTAC
CCGTGTATCCAATAAACCCTCTTGCAGTTGCATCCGACTTGTGGTCTCGCTGTTCCTTGGGAGGGTCTCC
TCTGAGTGATTGACTACCCGTCAGCGGGGGTCTTTCATGGGTAACAGTTTCTTGAAGTTGGAGAACAACA
TTCTGAGGGTAGGAGTCGAATATTAAGTAATCCTGACTCAATTAGCCACTGTTTTGAATCCACATACTCC
AATACTCCTGAAATAGTTCATTATGGACAGCGCAGAAAGAGCTGGGGAGAATTGTGAAATTGTTATCCGC
TCACAATTCCACACAACATACGAGCCGGAAGCATAAAGTGTAAAGCCTGGGGTGCCTAATGAGTGAGCTA
ACTCACATTAATTGCGTTGCGCTCACTGCCCGCTTTCCAGTCGGGAAACCTGTCGTGCCAGCTGCATTAA
TGAATCGGCCAACGCGCGGGGAGAGGCGGTTTGCGTATTGGGCGCTCTTCCGCTTCCTCGCTCACTGACT
CGCTGCGCTCGGTCGTTCGGCTGCGGCGAGCGGTATCAGCTCACTCAAAGGCGGTAATACGGTTATCCAC
AGAATCAGGGGATAACGCAGGAAAGAACATGTGAGCAAAAGGCCAGCAAAAGGCCAGGAACCGTAAAAAG
GCCGCGTTGCTGGCGTTTTTCCATAGGCTCCGCCCCCCTGACGAGCATCACAAAAATCGACGCTCAAGTC
AGAGGTGGCGAAACCCGACAGGACTATAAAGATACCAGGCGTTTCCCCCTGGAAGCTCCCTCGTGCGCTC
TCCTGTTCCGACCCTGCCGCTTACCGGATACCTGTCCGCCTTTCTCCCTTCGGGAAGCGTGGCGCTTTCT
CATAGCTCACGCTGTAGGTATCTCAGTTCGGTGTAGGTCGTTCGCTCCAAGCTGGGCTGTGTGCACGAAC
CCCCCGTTCAGCCCGACCGCTGCGCCTTATCCGGTAACTATCGTCTTGAGTCCAACCCGGTAAGACACGA
CTTATCGCCACTGGCAGCAGCCACTGGTAACAGGATTAGCAGAGCGAGGTATGTAGGCGGTGCTACAGAG
TTCTTGAAGTGGTGGCCTAACTACGGCTACACTAGAAGAACAGTATTTGGTATCTGCGCTCTGCTGAAGC
CAGTTACCTTCGGAAAAAGAGTTGGTAGCTCTTGATCCGGCAAACAAACCACCGCTGGTAGCGGTGGTTT
TTTTGTTTGCAAGCAGCAGATTACGCGCAGAAAAAAAGGATCTCAAGAAGATCCTTTGATCTTTTCTACG
GGGTCTGACGCTCAGTGGAACGAAAACTCACGTTAAGGGATTTTGGTCATGAGATTATCAAAAAGGATCT
TCACCTAGATCCTTTTAAATTAAAAATGAAGTTTTAAATCAATCTAAAGTATATATGAGTAAACTTGGTC
TGACAGTTACCAATGCTTAATCAGTGAGGCACCTATCTCAGCGATCTGTCTATTTCGTTCATCCATAGTT
GCCTGACTCCCCGTCGTGTAGATAACTACGATACGGGAGGGCTTACCATCTGGCCCCAGTGCTGCAATGA
TACCGCGAGACCCACGCTCACCGGCTCCAGATTTATCAGCAATAAACCAGCCAGCCGGAAGGGCCGAGCG
CAGAAGTGGTCCTGCAACTTTATCCGCCTCCATCCAGTCTATTAATTGTTGCCGGGAAGCTAGAGTAAGT
AGTTCGCCAGTTAATAGTTTGCGCAACGTTGTTGCCATTGCTACAGGCATCGTGGTGTCACGCTCGTCGT
TTGGTATGGCTTCATTCAGCTCCGGTTCCCAACGATCAAGGCGAGTTACATGATCCCCCATGTTGTGCAA
AAAAGCGGTTAGCTCCTTCGGTCCTCCGATCGTTGTCAGAAGTAAGTTGGCCGCAGTGTTATCACTCATG
GTTATGGCAGCACTGCATAATTCTCTTACTGTCATGCCATCCGTAAGATGCTTTTCTGTGACTGGTGAGT
ACTCAACCAAGTCATTCTGAGAATAGTGTATGCGGCGACCGAGTTGCTCTTGCCCGGCGTCAATACGGGA
TAATACCGCGCCACATAGCAGAACTTTAAAAGTGCTCATCATTGGAAAACGTTCTTCGGGGCGAAAACTC
TCAAGGATCTTACCGCTGTTGAGATCCAGTTCGATGTAACCCACTCGTGCACCCAACTGATCTTCAGCAT
CTTTTACTTTCACCAGCGTTTCTGGGTGAGCAAAAACAGGAAGGCAAAATGCCGCAAAAAAGGGAATAAG
GGCGACACGGAAATGTTGAATACTCATACTCTTCCTTTTTCAATATTATTGAAGCATTTATCAGGGTTAT
TGTCTCATGAGCGGATACATATTTGAATGTATTTAGAAAAATAAACAAATAGGGGTTCCGCGCACATTTC
CCCGAAAAGTGCCACCTGACGTCTAAGAAACCATTATTATCATGACATTAACCTATAAAAATAGGCGTAT
CACGAGGCCCTTTCGTCTCGCGCGTTTCGGTGATGACGGTGAAAACCTCTGACACATGCAGCTCCCGGAG
ACGGTCACAGCTTGTCTGTAAGCGGATGCCGGGAGCAGACAAGCCCGTCAGGGCGCGTCAGCGGGTGTTG
GCGGGTGTCGGGGCTGGCTTAACTATGCGGCATCAGAGCAGATTGTACTGAGAGTGCACCATATGCGGTG
TGAAATACCGCACAGATGCGTAAGGAGAAAATACCGCATCAGGCGCCATTCGCCATTCAGGCTGCGCAAC
TGTTGGGAAGGGCGATCGGTGCGGGCCTCTTCGCTATTACGCCAGCTGGCGAAAGGGGGATGTGCTGCAA
GGCGATTAAGTTGGGTAACGCCAGGGTTTTCCCAGTCACGACGTTGTAAAACGACGGCGCAAGGAATGGT
GCATGCAAGGAGATGGCGCCCAACAGTCCCCCGGCCACGGGGCCTGCCACCATACCCACGCCGAAACAAG
CGCTCATGAGCCCGAAGTGGCGAGCCCGATCTTCCCCATCGGTGATGTCGGCGATATAGGCGCCAGCAAC
CGCACCTGTGGCGCCGGTGATGCCGGCCACGATGCGTCCGGCGTAGAGGCGATTAGTCCAATTTGTTAAA
GACAGGATATCAGTGGTCCAGGCTCTAGTTTTGACTCAACAATATCACCAGCTGAAGCCTATAGAGTACG
AGCCATAGATAAAATAAAAGATTTTATTTAGTCTCCAGAAAAAGGGGGGAATGAAAGACCCCACCTGTAG
GTTTGGCAAGCTAGCTTAAGTAACGCCATTTTGCAAGGCATGGAAAATACATAACTGAGAATAGAGAAGT
TCAGATCAAGGTTAGGAACAGAGAGACAGCAGAATATGGGCCAAACAGGATATCTGTGGTAAGCAGTTCC
TGCCCCGGCTCAGGGCCAAGAACAGATGGTCCCCAGATGCGGTCCCGCCCTCAGCAGTTTCTAGAGAACC
ATCAGATGTTTCCAGGGTGCCCCAAGGACCTGAAATGACCCTGTGCCTTATTTGAACTAACCAATCAGTT
CGCTTCTCGCTTCTGTTCGCGCGCTTCTGCTCCCCGAGCTCAATAAAAGAGCCCACAACCCCTCACTCGG
CGCGCCAGTCCTCCGATAGACTGCGTCGCCCGGGTACCCGTATTCCCAATAAAGCCTCTTGCTGTTTGCA
TCCGAATCGTGGACTCGCTGATCCTTGGGAGGGTCTCCTCAGATTGATTGACTGCCCACCTCGGGGGTCT
TTCATTTGGAGGTTCCACCGAGATTTGGAGACCCCTGCCCAGGGACCACCGACCCCCCCGCCGGGAGGTA
AGCTGGCCAGCGGTCGTTTCGTGTCTGTCTCTGTCTTTGTGCGTGTTTGTGCCGGCATCTAATGTTTGCG
CCTGCGTCTGTACTAGTTAGCTAACTAGCTCTGTATCTGGCGGACCCGTGGTGGAACTGACGAGTTCTGA
ACACCCGGCCGCAACCCTGGGAGACGTCCCAGGGACTTTGGGGGCCGTTTTTGTGGCCCGACCTGAGGAA
GGGAGTCGATGTGGAATCCGACCCCGTCAGGATATGTGGTTCTGGTAGGAGACGAGAACCTAAAACAGTT
CCCGCCTCCGTCTGAATTTTTGCTTTCGGTTTGGAACCGAAGCCGCGCGTCTTGTCTGCTGCAGCGCTGC
AGCATCGTTCTGTGTTGTCTCTGTCTGACTGTGTTTCTGTATTTGTCTGAAAATTAGGGCCAGACTGTTA
CCACTCCCTTAAGTTTGACCTTAGGTCACTGGAAAGATGTCGAGCGGATCGCTCACAACCAGTCGGTAGA
TGTCAAGAAGAGACGTTGGGTTACCTTCTGCTCTGCAGAATGGCCAACCTTTAACGTCGGATGGCCGCGA
GACGGCACCTTTAACCGAGACCTCATCACCCAGGTTAAGATCAAGGTCTTTTCACCTGGCCCGCATGGAC
ACCCAGACCAGGTCCCCTACATCGTGACCTGGGAAGCCTTGGCTTTTGACCCCCCTCCCTGGGTCAAGCC
CTTTGTACACCCTAAGCCTCCGCCTCCTCTTCCTCCATCCGCCCCGTCTCTCCCCCTTGAACCTCCTCGT
TCGACCCCGCCTCGATCCTCCCTTTATCCAGCCCTCACTCCTTCTCTAGGCGCCGGAATTAGATCCTT
